Addgene plasmid #192806: pMRX-IP-HaloTag7-NCOA4
Purpose: Stable expression of HaloTag7-NCOA4 in mammalian cells
Depositing lab: Noboru Mizushima. Depositing organization: The University of Tokyo. Publication: NCOA4 drives ferritin phase separation to facilitate macroferritinophagy and microferritinophagy. Ohshima T, Yamamoto H, Sakamaki Y, Saito C, Mizushima N. J Cell Biol. 2022 Oct 3;221(10). pii: 213442. doi: 10.1083/jcb.202203102. Epub 2022 Sep 6. PubMed 36066504.
Backbone
  Vector backbone: pMRX-IP
  Vector type: Mammalian Expression
  Selectable markers: Puromycin
Growth in bacteria
  Bacterial resistance: Ampicillin, 100 μg/mL
  Growth temperature: 37°C
  Growth strain: DH5alpha
  Copy number: Unknown
Gene/Insert
  Gene/Insert name: NCOA4
  Species: H. sapiens (human)
  Insert size (bp): 1842
  Entrez Gene: NCOA4 (a.k.a. ARA70, ELE1, PTC3, RFG)
  Tag / fusion protein: HaloTag7 (N terminal on insert)
Terms and licenses: Academic/Nonprofit Terms; Industry Terms: Not Available to Industry
How to cite: pMRX-IP-HaloTag7-NCOA4 was a gift from Noboru Mizushima (Addgene plasmid # 192806 ; http://n2t.net/addgene:192806 ; RRID:Addgene_192806)
