[The description below was written by a language model from this plasmid's Addgene catalogue record and pLannotate feature annotations shown in this document.]
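Description:
pMRX-IP-HaloTag7-NCOA4 is a Moloney murine leukemia virus (MMLV)-based retroviral expression plasmid built on the pMRX-IP backbone, intended for stable expression of HaloTag7-tagged human NCOA4 in mammalian cells. The catalogue lists it simply as a mammalian expression vector, but the annotated 8,867-nt sequence shows a retroviral transfer-vector layout. A CMV enhancer is fused to a partial LTR at the 5' end, followed by the MMLV Ψ packaging signal, a truncated gag segment lacking its start codon, and a pol region carrying the splice acceptor. MMLV LTR sequence lies downstream of the cargo. This arrangement allows the transcript to be produced in packaging cells, encapsidated, and integrated into target-cell genomes. In bacteria the plasmid is maintained by a high-copy ColE1/pUC-type origin and selected through β-lactamase (ampicillin resistance) driven by its own promoter. A short lacI fragment in the backbone appears to be a cloning remnant.

The payload is a single bicistronic unit. HaloTag7, a modified bacterial dehalogenase that forms covalent bonds with chloroalkane ligands, is placed N-terminal to the NCOA4 coding sequence (insert recorded as 1,842 bp). It is followed by an EMCV IRES and the puromycin N-acetyltransferase gene. Because puromycin resistance is translated from the same transcript as the fusion protein, drug selection enriches for cells that express HaloTag7-NCOA4. No separate internal promoter is annotated, so expression presumably depends on the LTR. The associated publication concerns the role of NCOA4 in ferritin phase separation and ferritinophagy. The Halo fusion would suit ligand-based labelling or tracking of NCOA4 in such studies, though the record does not specify the assays.
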