Features (pLannotate 1.2.2; 15 found; start..end, strand, type, name):
      1..380     +  enhancer       CMV enhancer: human cytomegalovirus immediate early enhancer
    381..676     +  LTR            3' LTR (ΔU3) (fragment): self-inactivating 3' long terminal repeat (LTR) from Moloney murine leukemia virus
    739..1096    +  misc_feature   MMLV Ψ: packaging signal of Moloney murine leukemia virus (MMLV)
   1161..1577    +  CDS            gag (truncated): truncated Moloney murine leukemia virus (MMLV) gag gene lacking the start codon
   1587..1961    +  misc_feature   pol region: Moloney murine leukemia virus (MMLV) pol region containing the splice acceptor site
   1997..2880    +  CDS            HaloTag® (fragment): modified bacterial dehalogenase that forms covalent bonds with chloroalkane derivatives
   2912..4747    +  CDS            NCOA4 (sequence partly withheld): NCOA4_HUMAN - Also known as ARA70, ELE1, RFG. Experimental evidence at protein level: Swiss-Prot protein existence level 1. Enhances the androgen receptor transcriptional activity in prostate cancer cells. Ligand-independent coactivator of the peroxisome proliferator-activated receptor (PPAR) gamma. From Homo sapiens (Human).
   4782..5357    +  misc_feature   IRES2: internal ribosome entry site (IRES) of the encephalomyocarditis virus (EMCV)
   5364..5963    +  CDS            PuroR: puromycin N-acetyltransferase; pac from Streptomyces alboniger; confers resistance to puromycin
   6071..6192    +  LTR            3' LTR (ΔU3) (fragment): self-inactivating 3' long terminal repeat (LTR) from Moloney murine leukemia virus
   6193..6662    +  LTR            LTR: long terminal repeat from Moloney murine leukemia virus
   6728..6780    -  CDS            lacI (fragment): lac repressor; lacI; The lac repressor binds to the lac operator to inhibit transcription in E. coli. This inhibition can be relieved by adding lactose or isopropyl-β-D-thiogalactopyranoside (IPTG).
   6963..7551    -  rep_origin     ori: high-copy-number ColE1/pMB1/pBR322/pUC origin of replication
   7715..8575    -  CDS            AmpR: β-lactamase; bla; confers resistance to ampicillin, carbenicillin, and related antibiotics
   8576..8680    -  promoter       AmpR promoter: bla
>Addgene plasmid #192806 | pMRX-IP-HaloTag7-NCOA4 | addgene full sequence | sequence record 379078 | Addgene NGS Result
GACATTGATTATTGACTAGTTATTAATAGTAATCAATTACGGGGTCATTAGTTCATAGCCCATATATGGA
GTTCCGCGTTACATAACTTACGGTAAATGGCCCGCCTGGCTGACCGCCCAACGACCCCCGCCCATTGACG
TCAATAATGACGTATGTTCCCATAGTAACGCCAATAGGGACTTTCCATTGACGTCAATGGGTGGAGTATT
TACGGTAAACTGCCCACTTGGCAGTACATCAAGTGTATCATATGCCAAGTACGCCCCCTATTGACGTCAA
TGACGGTAAATGGCCCGCCTGGCATTATGCCCAGTACATGACCTTATGGGACTTTCCTACTTGGCAGTAC
ATCTACGTATTAGTCATCGCTATTACCATGCTAGAGAACCATCAGATGTTTCCAGGGTGCCCCAAGGACC
TGAAATGACCCTGTGCCTTATTTGAACTAACCAATCAGTTCGCTTCTCGCTTCTGTTCGCGCGCTTCTGC
TCCCCGAGCTCAATAAAAGAGCCCACAACCCCTCACTCGGCGCGCCAGTCCTCCGATTGACTGAGTCGCC
CGGGTACCCGTGTATCCAATAAACCCTCTTGCAGTTGCATCCGACTTGTGGTCTCGCTGTTCCTTGGGAG
GGTCTCCTCTGAGTGATTGACTACCCGTCAGCGGGGGTCTTTCATTTGGGGGCTCGTCCGGGATCGGGAG
ACCCCTGCCCAGGGACCACCGACCCACCACCGGGAGGTAAGCTGGCCAGCAACTTATCTGTGTCTGTCCG
ATTGTCTAGTGTCTATGACTGATTTTATGCGCCTGCGTCGGTACTAGTTAGCTAACTAGCTCTGTATCTG
GCGGACCCGTGGTGGAACTGACGAGTTCGGAACACCCGGCCGCAACCCTGGGAGACGTCCCAGGGACTTC
GGGGGCCGTTTTTGTGGCCCGACCTGAGTCCAAAAATCCCGATCGTTTTGGACTCTTTGGTGCACCCCCC
TTAGAGGAGGGATATGTGGTTCTGGTAGGAGACGAGAACCTAAAACAGTTCCCGCCTCCGTCTGAATTTT
TGCTTTCGGTTTGGGACCGAAGCCGCGCCGCGCGTCTTGTCTGCTGCAGCATCGTTCTGTGTTGTCTCTG
TCTGACTGTGTTTCTGTATTTGTCTGAAAATATGGGCCCGGGCCAGACTGTTACCACTCCCTTAAGTTTG
ACCTTAGGTCACTGGAAAGATGTCGAGCGGATCGCTCACAACCAGTCGGTAGATGTCAAGAAGAGACGTT
GGGTTACCTTCTGCTCTGCAGAATGGCCAACCTTTAACGTCGGATGGCCGCGAGACGGCACCTTTAACCG
AGACCTCATCACCCAGGTTAAGATCAAGGTCTTTTCACCTGGCCCGCATGGACACCCAGACCAGGTCCCC
TACATCGTGACCTGGGAAGCCTTGGCTTTTGACCCCCCTCCCTGGGTCAAGCCCTTTGTACACCCTAAGC
CTCCGCCTCCTCTTCCTCCATCCGCCCCGTCTCTCCCCCTTGAACCTCCTCGTTCGACCCCGCCTCGATC
CTCCCTTTATCCAGCCCTCACTCCTTCTCTAGGCGCCCCCATATGGCCATATGAGATCTTATATGGGGCA
CCCCCGCCCCTTGTAAACTTCCCTGACCCTGACATGACAAGAGTTACTAACAGCCCCTCTCTCCAAGCTC
ACTTACAGGCTCTCTACTTAGTCCAGCACGAAGTCTGGAGACCTCTGGCGGCAGCCTACCAAGAACAACT
GGACCGACCGGTGGTACCTCACCCTTACCGAGTCGGCGACACAGTGTGGGTCCGCCGACACCAGACTAAG
AACCTAGAACCTCGCTGGAAAGGACCTTACACAGTCCTGCTGACCACCCCCACCGCCCTCAAAGTAGACG
GCATCGCAGCTTGGATACACGCCGCCCACGTGAAGGCTGCCGACCCCGGGGGTGGACCATCCTCTAGACT
GCCGGATCTGCCATCGATATAAAGCTTGCCACCATGGAAATCGGTACTGGCTTTCCATTCGACCCCCATT
ATGTGGAAGTCCTGGGCGAGCGCATGCACTACGTCGATGTTGGTCCGCGCGATGGCACCCCTGTGCTGTT
CCTGCACGGTAACCCGACCTCCTCCTACGTGTGGCGCAACATCATCCCGCATGTTGCACCGACCCATCGC
TGCATTGCTCCAGACCTGATCGGTATGGGCAAATCCGACAAACCAGACCTGGGTTATTTCTTCGACGACC
ACGTCCGCTTCATGGATGCCTTCATCGAAGCCCTGGGTCTGGAAGAGGTCGTCCTGGTCATTCACGACTG
GGGCTCCGCTCTGGGTTTCCACTGGGCCAAGCGCAATCCAGAGCGCGTCAAAGGTATTGCATTTATGGAG
TTCATCCGCCCTATCCCGACCTGGGACGAATGGCCAGAATTTGCCCGCGAGACCTTCCAGGCCTTCCGCA
CCACCGACGTCGGCCGCAAGCTGATCATCGATCAGAACGTTTTTATCGAGGGTACGCTGCCGATGGGTGT
CGTCCGCCCGCTGACTGAAGTCGAGATGGACCATTACCGCGAGCCGTTCCTGAATCCTGTTGACCGCGAG
CCACTGTGGCGCTTCCCAAACGAGCTGCCAATCGCCGGTGAGCCAGCGAACATCGTCGCGCTGGTCGAAG
AATACATGGACTGGCTGCACCAGTCCCCTGTCCCGAAGCTGCTGTTCTGGGGCACCCCAGGCGTTCTGAT
CCCACCGGCCGAAGCCGCTCGCCTGGCCAAAAGCCTGCCTAACTGCAAGGCTGTGGACATCGGCCCAGGT
CTGAATCTGCTGCAAGAAGACAACCCGGACCTGATCGGCAGCGAGATCGCGCGCTGGCTGTCTACTCTGG
AGATTTCCGGTGGTTCAGGCTCGGGATCCGGGAATTCGAATACCTTCCAAGACCAGAGTGGCAGCTCCAG
TAATAGAGAACCCCTTTTGAGGTGTAGTGATGCACGGAGGGACTTGGAGCTTGCTATTGGTGGAGTTCTC
CGGGCTGAACAGCAAATTAAAGATAACTTGCGAGAGGTCAAAGCTCAGATTCACAGTTGCATAAGCCGTC
ACCTGGAATGTCTTAGAAGCCGTGAGGTATGGCTGTATGAACAGGTGGACCTTATTTATCAGCTTAAAGA
GGAGACACTTCAACAGCAGGCTCAGCAGCTCTACTCGTTATTGGGCCAGTTCAATTGTCTTACTCATCAA
CTGGAGTGTACCCAAAACAAAGATCTAGCCAATCAAGTCTCTGTGTGCCTGGAGAGACTGGGCAGTTTGA
CCCTTAAGCCTGAAGATTCAACTGTCCTGCTCTTTGAAGCTGACACAATTACTCTGCGCCAGACCATCAC
CACATTTGGGTCTCTCAAAACCATTCAAATTCCTGAGCACTTGATGGCTCATGCTAGTTCAGCAAATATT
GGGCCCTTCCTGGAGAAGAGAGGCTGTATCTCCATGCCAGAGCAGAAGTCAGCATCCGGTATTGTAGCTG
TCCCTTTCAGCGAATGGCTCCTTGGAAGCAAACCTGCCAGTGGTTATCAAGCTCCTTACATACCCAGCAC
CGACCCCCAGGACTGGCTTACCCAAAAGCAGACCTTGGAGAACAGTCAGACTTCTTCCAGAGCCTGCAAT
TTCTTCAATAATGTCGGGGGAAACCTAAAGGGCTTAGAAAACTGGCTCCTCAAGAGTGAAAAATCAAGTT
ATCAAAAGTGTAACAGCCATTCCACTACTAGTTCTTTCTCCATTGAAATGGAAAAGGTTGGAGATCAAGA
GCTTCCTGATCAAGATGAGATGGACCTATCAGATTGGCTAGTGACTCCCCAGGAATCCCATAAGCTGCGG
AAGCCTGAGAATGGCAGTCGTGAAACTTCTGAAAAATTCAAATTATTGTTCCAGTCCTATAATGTGAATG
ATTGGCTTGTCAAGACTGACTCCTGTACCAACTGTCAGGGAAACCAGCCCAAAGGTGTGGAGATTGAAAA
CCTGGGCAATCTGAAGTGCCTGAATGACCACTTGGAGGCCAAGAAACCATTGTCCACCCCCAGCATGGTT
ACAGAGGATTGGCTTGTCCAGAACCATCAG
[141 nt withheld, positions 4091-4231]
CCTGTGGAACCCAAACCTGAGCCTGAGAAGCATAAAGATTCCCTGAATATGTGGCTCTGTCCTAGAAAAG
AAGTAATAGAACAAACTAAAGCACCAAAGGCAATGACTCCTTCTAGAATTGCTGATTCCTTCCAAGTCAT
AAAGAACAGCCCCTTGTCGGAGTGGCTTATCAGGCCCCCATACAAAGAAGGAAGTCCCAAGGAAGTGCCT
GGTACTGAAGACAGAGCTGGCAAACAGAAGTTTAAAAGCCCCATGAATACTTCCTGGTGTTCCTTTAACA
CAGCTGACTGGGTCCTGCCAGGAAAGAAGATGGGCAACCTCAGCCAGTTATCTTCTGGAGAAGACAAGTG
GCTGCTTCGAAAGAAGGCCCAGGAAGTATTACTTAATTCACCTCTACAGGAGGAACATAACTTCCCCCCA
GACCATTATGGCCTCCCTGCAGTTTGTGATCTCTTTGCCTGTATGCAGCTTAAAGTTGATAAAGAGAAGT
GGTTATATCGAACTCCTCTACAGATGTAGCTCGAGTAAAGCGGCCGCTACGTAAATTCCGCCCCCCCCCC
TAACGTTACTGGCCGAAGCCGCTTGGAATAAGGCCGGTGTGCGTTTGTCTATATGTTATTTTCCACCATA
TTGCCGTCTTTTGGCAATGTGAGGGCCCGGAAACCTGGCCCTGTCTTCTTGACGAGCATTCCTAGGGGTC
TTTCCCCTCTCGCCAAAGGAATGCAAGGTCTGTTGAATGTCGTGAAGGAAGCAGTTCCTCTGGAAGTTTC
TTGAAGACAAACAACGTCTGTAGCGACCCTTTGCAGGCAGCGGAACCCCCCACCTGGCGACAGGTGCCTC
TGCGGCCAAAAGCCACGTGTATAAGATACACCTGCAAAGGCGGCACAACCCCAGTGCCACGTTGTGAGTT
GGATAGTTGTGGAAAGAGTCAAATGGCTCTCCTCAAGCGTATTCAACAAGGGGCTGAAGGATGCCCAGAA
GGTACCCCATTGTATGGGATCTGATCTGGGGCCTCGGTGCACATGCTTTACATGTGTTTAGTCGAGGTTA
AAAAAACGTCTAGGCCCCCCGAACCACGGGGACGTGGTTTTCCTTTGAAAAACACGATGATAATATGGCC
ACAACCGTCGACATGACCGAGTACAAGCCCACGGTGCGCCTCGCCACCCGCGACGACGTCCCCCGGGCCG
TACGCACCCTCGCCGCCGCGTTCGCCGACTACCCCGCCACGCGCCACACCGTCGACCCGGACCGCCACAT
CGAGCGGGTCACCGAGCTGCAAGAACTCTTCCTCACGCGCGTCGGGCTCGACATCGGCAAGGTGTGGGTC
GCGGACGACGGCGCCGCGGTGGCGGTCTGGACCACGCCGGAGAGCGTCGAAGCGGGGGCGGTGTTCGCCG
AGATCGGCCCGCGCATGGCCGAGTTGAGCGGTTCCCGGCTGGCCGCGCAGCAACAGATGGAAGGCCTCCT
GGCGCCGCACCGGCCCAAGGAGCCCGCGTGGTTCCTGGCCACCGTCGGCGTCTCGCCCGACCACCAGGGC
AAGGGTCTGGGCAGCGCCGTCGTGCTCCCCGGAGTGGAGGCGGCCGAGCGCGCCGGGGTGCCCGCCTTCC
TGGAGACCTCCGCGCCCCGCAACCTCCCCTTCTACGAGCGGCTCGGCTTCACCGTCACCGCCGACGTCGA
GGTGCCCGAAGGACCGCGCACCTGGTGCATGACCCGCAAGCCCGGTGCCTGAGTCGACCGCCCGCCCCAC
GACCCGCAGCGCCCGACCGAAAGGAGCGCACGACCCCATGGCTCGACGATAAAATAAAAGATTTTATTTA
GTCTCCAGAAAAAGGGGGGAATGAAAGACCCCACCTGTAGGTTTGGCAAGCTAGCTTAAGTAACGCCATT
TTGCAAGGCATGGAAAAATACATAACTGAGAATAGAGAAGTTCAGATCAAGGTCAGGAACAGATGGAACA
GCTGAATATGGGCCAAACAGGATATCTGTGGTAAGCAGTTCCTGCCCCGGCTCAGGGCCAAGAACAGATG
GAACAGCTGAATATGGGCCAAACAGGATATCTGTGGTAAGCAGTTCCTGCCCCGGCTCAGGGCCAAGAAC
AGATGGTCCCCAGATGCGGTCCAGCCCTCAGCAGTTTCTAGAGAACCATCAGATGTTTCCAGGGTGCCCC
AAGGACCTGAAATGACCCTGTGCCTTATTTGAACTAACCAATCAGTTCGCTTCTCGCTTCTGTTCGCGCG
CTTCTGCTCCCCGAGCTCAATAAAAGAGCCCACAACCCCTCACTCGGGGCGCCAGTCCTCCGATTGACTG
AGTCGCCCGGGTACCCGTGTATCCAATAAACCCTCTTGCAGTTGCATCCGACTTGTGGTCTCGCTGTTCC
TTGGGAGGGTCTCCTCTGAGTGATTGACTACCCGTCAGCGGGGGTCTTTCACATGCAGCATGTATCAAAA
TTAATTTGGTTTTTTTTCTTAAGTATTTACATTAAATGGCCATAGTTGCATTAATGAATCGGCCAACGCG
CGGGGAGAGGCGGTTTGCGTATTGGGCGCTCTTCCGCTTCCTCGCTCACTGACTCGCTGCGCTCGGTCGT
TCGGCTGCGGCGAGCGGTATCAGCTCACTCAAAGGCGGTAATACGGTTATCCACAGAATCAGGGGATAAC
GCAGGAAAGAACATGTGAGCAAAAGGCCAGCAAAAGGCCAGGAACCGTAAAAAGGCCGCGTTGCTGGCGT
TTTTCCATAGGCTCCGCCCCCCTGACGAGCATCACAAAAATCGACGCTCAAGTCAGAGGTGGCGAAACCC
GACAGGACTATAAAGATACCAGGCGTTTCCCCCTGGAAGCTCCCTCGTGCGCTCTCCTGTTCCGACCCTG
CCGCTTACCGGATACCTGTCCGCCTTTCTCCCTTCGGGAAGCGTGGCGCTTTCTCATAGCTCACGCTGTA
GGTATCTCAGTTCGGTGTAGGTCGTTCGCTCCAAGCTGGGCTGTGTGCACGAACCCCCCGTTCAGCCCGA
CCGCTGCGCCTTATCCGGTAACTATCGTCTTGAGTCCAACCCGGTAAGACACGACTTATCGCCACTGGCA
GCAGCCACTGGTAACAGGATTAGCAGAGCGAGGTATGTAGGCGGTGCTACAGAGTTCTTGAAGTGGTGGC
CTAACTACGGCTACACTAGAAGAACAGTATTTGGTATCTGCGCTCTGCTGAAGCCAGTTACCTTCGGAAA
AAGAGTTGGTAGCTCTTGATCCGGCAAACAAACCACCGCTGGTAGCGGTGGTTTTTTTGTTTGCAAGCAG
CAGATTACGCGCAGAAAAAAAGGATCTCAAGAAGATCCTTTGATCTTTTCTACGGGGTCTGACGCTCAGT
GGAACGAAAACTCACGTTAAGGGATTTTGGTCATGAGATTATCAAAAAGGATCTTCACCTAGATCCTTTT
GCGGCCGGCCGCAAATCAATCTAAAGTATATATGAGTAAACTTGGTCTGACAGTTACCAATGCTTAATCA
GTGAGGCACCTATCTCAGCGATCTGTCTATTTCGTTCATCCATAGTTGCCTGACTCCCCGTCGTGTAGAT
AACTACGATACGGGAGGGCTTACCATCTGGCCCCAGTGCTGCAATGATACCGCGAGACCCACGCTCACCG
GCTCCAGATTTATCAGCAATAAACCAGCCAGCCGGAAGGGCCGAGCGCAGAAGTGGTCCTGCAACTTTAT
CCGCCTCCATCCAGTCTATTAATTGTTGCCGGGAAGCTAGAGTAAGTAGTTCGCCAGTTAATAGTTTGCG
CAACGTTGTTGCCATTGCTACAGGCATCGTGGTGTCACGCTCGTCGTTTGGTATGGCTTCATTCAGCTCC
GGTTCCCAACGATCAAGGCGAGTTACATGATCCCCCATGTTGTGCAAAAAAGCGGTTAGCTCCTTCGGTC
CTCCGATCGTTGTCAGAAGTAAGTTGGCCGCAGTGTTATCACTCATGGTTATGGCAGCACTGCATAATTC
TCTTACTGTCATGCCATCCGTAAGATGCTTTTCTGTGACTGGTGAGTACTCAACCAAGTCATTCTGAGAA
TAGTGTATGCGGCGACCGAGTTGCTCTTGCCCGGCGTCAACACGGGATAATACCGCGCCACATAGCAGAA
CTTTAAAAGTGCTCATCATTGGAAAACGTTCTTCGGGGCGAAAACTCTCAAGGATCTTACCGCTGTTGAG
ATCCAGTTCGATGTAACCCACTCGTGCACCCAACTGATCTTCAGCATCTTTTACTTTCACCAGCGTTTCT
GGGTGAGCAAAAACAGGAAGGCAAAATGCCGCAAAAAAGGGAATAAGGGCGACACGGAAATGTTGAATAC
TCATACTCTTCCTTTTTCAATATTATTGAAGCATTTATCAGGGTTATTGTCTCATGAGCGGATACATATT
TGAATGTATTTAGAAAAATAAACAAATAGGGGTTCCGCGCACATTTCCCCGAAAAGTGCCACCTGACGTC
TAAGAAACCATTATTATCATGACATTAACCTATAAAAATAGGCGTATCACGAGGCCCTTTCGTCTTCACT
ATAGGAGCTTGGCCCATTGCATACGTTGTATCCATATCATAATATGTACATTTATATTGGCTCATGTCCA
ACATTACCGCCATGTT
